>Addgene plasmid #22870 | pCI-neo-mAtg12 | addgene partial sequence | sequence record 28846 | 22870 with T7
TCTAGCTAGAGTCGACCCGGGATGTCGGAAGATTCAGAGGTTGTGCTGCAGCTCCCCTCGGCTCCTGTAG
GAGCCGGCGGCGAGAGCCTTCCAGAGCTCTCCCCGGAAACAGCCACCCCAGAGCCCCCGTCCTCGGCTGC
AGTTTCGCCCGGAACGGAGGAACCTCCCGGAGACACCAAGAAAAAAATTGACATCCTGCTGAAGGCTGTA
GGAGACACTCCTATAATGAAAACAAAGAAATGGGCTGTGGAGCGAACCCGGACCATCCAAGGACTCATTG
ACTTCATCAAAAAGTTCCTTAAACTGGTGGCCTCGGAACAGTTGTTTATTTATGTGAATCAGTCCTTTGC
CCCTTCCCCAGACCAAGAAGTTGGAACTCTATATGAGTGTTTTGGCAGTGATGGTAAACTGGTCCTGCAT
TACTGCAAATCCCAGGCATGGGGATGACCCGGGCGGCCGCTTCCCTTTAGTGAGGGTTAATGCTTCGAGC
AGACATGATAAGATACATTGATGAGTTTGGACAAACCACAACTAGAATGCAGTGAAAAAAATGCTTTATT
TGTGAAATTTGTGATGCTATTGCTTTATTTGTAACCATTATAAGCTGCAATAAACAAGTTAACAACAACA
ATTGCATTCATTTTATGTTTCAGGTTCAGGGGGAGATGTGGGAGGTTTTTTAAAGCAAGTAAAACCTCTA
CAAATGTGGT
