[The description below was written by a language model from this plasmid's Addgene catalogue record.]
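Description:
pCI-neo-mAtg12 is a mammalian expression plasmid built on the commercial pCI-neo backbone (about 5.5 kb without insert) and carrying the mouse Atg12 coding region, also known as Apg12. The plasmid is maintained in E. coli as a high-copy construct under ampicillin selection. It also carries a neomycin resistance marker, so transfected mammalian cells can be selected with G418, which allows stable lines to be established as well as transient expression. The record lists no feature table and does not name the promoter or other regulatory elements. The pCI-neo backbone is generally known to drive inserts from the CMV immediate-early enhancer/promoter, with a chimeric intron upstream and an SV40 late polyadenylation signal downstream. The recorded T7 and T3 sequencing primers fit the phage promoter sites that flank the cloning region in this backbone.

The insert is roughly 430 bp and was cloned into an XbaI site, with the site destroyed at both junctions, so it cannot be released again with that enzyme. No epitope tag, fusion partner or reporter is recorded, suggesting the protein is expressed untagged, although the record does not say so explicitly. Atg12 is a ubiquitin-like autophagy protein that becomes covalently conjugated to Atg5 through the E1-like enzyme Atg7 and the E2-like enzyme Atg10. The associated publication concerns mouse Apg10 as the Apg12-conjugating enzyme. The plasmid is therefore suited to expressing mouse Atg12 in cultured mammalian cells, for example to reconstitute or follow the Atg12 conjugation system and to study autophagosome formation.
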