Addgene plasmid #22870: pCI-neo-mAtg12
Depositing lab: Noboru Mizushima. Depositing organization: University of Tokyo, Graduate School of Medicine. Publication: Mouse Apg10 as an Apg12-conjugating enzyme: analysis by the conjugation-mediated yeast two-hybrid method. Mizushima N, Yoshimori T, Ohsumi Y. FEBS Lett. 2002 Dec 18. 532(3):450-4. 10.1016/S0014-5793(02)03739-0 PubMed 12482611.
Backbone
  Vector backbone: pCI-neo
  Backbone manufacturer: Promega
  Backbone size w/o insert (bp): 5472
  Vector type: Mammalian Expression
  Selectable markers: Neomycin (select with G418)
Growth in bacteria
  Bacterial resistance: Ampicillin, 100 μg/mL
  Growth temperature: 37°C
  Growth strain: DH5alpha
  Copy number: High Copy
Gene/Insert
  Gene/Insert name: autophagy-related genes 12 (alt names: Atg12; Apg12)
  Species: M. musculus (mouse)
  Insert size (bp): 430
  Entrez Gene: Atg12 (a.k.a. 4931423H11Rik, A330058M13Rik, Apg12l, Atg12l)
  Cloning method: Restriction Enzyme; 5′ cloning site XbaI (destroyed during cloning); 3′ cloning site XbaI (destroyed during cloning)
  Sequencing primers: 5′ T7; 3′ T3
Terms and licenses: Academic/Nonprofit Terms; Industry Terms: Not Available to Industry
How to cite: pCI-neo-mAtg12 was a gift from Noboru Mizushima (Addgene plasmid # 22870 ; http://n2t.net/addgene:22870 ; RRID:Addgene_22870)
